Addgene plasmid #148340: pAc5.1B-lambdaN-HA-DmMextli-F625E_AB
Purpose: Insect Expression of DmMextli-F625E
Depositing lab: Elisa Izaurralde. Depositing organization: Max Planck Institute for Developmental Biology. Publication: Mextli proteins use both canonical bipartite and novel tripartite binding modes to form eIF4E complexes that display differential sensitivity to 4E-BP regulation. Peter D, Weber R, Kone C, Chung MY, Ebertsch L, Truffault V, Weichenrieder O, Igreja C, Izaurralde E. Genes Dev. 2015 Sep 1;29(17):1835-49. doi: 10.1101/gad.269068.115. Epub 2015 Aug 20. PubMed 26294658.
Backbone
  Vector backbone: Unknown
  Vector type: Insect Expression
Growth in bacteria
  Bacterial resistance: Ampicillin, 100 μg/mL
  Growth temperature: 37°C
  Growth strain: DH5alpha
  Copy number: Low Copy
Gene/Insert
  Gene/Insert name: DmMextli-F625E
  Species: D. melanogaster (fly)
  Mutation: 4 silent mutations compared to the sequence given by NCBI:NM_164598.
  Entrez Gene: mxt (a.k.a. Dmel_CG2950, BcDNA:GH06479, CG2950, Dmel\CG2950, cg2950)
  Cloning method: Unknown
Terms and licenses: Academic/Nonprofit Terms; Industry Terms: Not Available to Industry
Depositor comments: Plasmids from this collection were made available to the research community and donated after the lab closed. Please note that the sequence provided by the depositing laboratory may be theoretical/predicted or based on Sanger sequencing results. There may be discrepancies between sequencing results obtained by Addgene and the depositor sequence. If an Addgene verified sequence is not available, please contact before placing your order to request that our lab fully sequence the plasmid.
How to cite: pAc5.1B-lambdaN-HA-DmMextli-F625E_AB was a gift from Elisa Izaurralde (Addgene plasmid # 148340 ; http://n2t.net/addgene:148340 ; RRID:Addgene_148340)
