[The description below was written by a language model from this plasmid's Addgene catalogue record and pLannotate feature annotations shown in this document.]
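Description:
pAc5.1B-lambdaN-HA-DmMextli-F625E_AB is an insect-cell expression plasmid of 7,416 nt. The catalogue lists the backbone as unknown, although the name and annotated parts point to a pAc5.1-type vector. It is propagated in E. coli through a ColE1/pUC-family origin and selected with ampicillin via a β-lactamase gene under its own bla promoter. The repository lists it as low copy even though the origin is annotated as a high-copy type. A partial tetracycline-resistance fragment and a short SV40 large T antigen fragment are also annotated; these appear to be backbone remnants rather than functional elements.

Expression is driven by the Drosophila melanogaster actin 5C promoter, a strong constitutive promoter commonly used in fly cell lines. Downstream lies a short fragment of the bacteriophage lambda N protein, then an HA epitope (annotated as a partial 3xHA match, consistent in length with a single HA tag), and then the coding sequence of Drosophila Mextli (mxt), a protein that promotes translation. According to the name and stated purpose, the insert carries the F625E substitution, and the record notes four silent changes relative to the reference transcript. A V5 tag is annotated just after the insert, but the record does not say whether it is translated in frame or preceded by a stop codon. An SV40 polyadenylation signal follows.

The lambda N peptide binds BoxB RNA hairpins, so such fusions are typically used to tether a protein to a BoxB-containing reporter mRNA, with HA allowing detection or immunoprecipitation. The associated publication concerns how Mextli binds eIF4E, which suggests the mutant was made to probe that interaction. The record itself does not state the effect of the mutation.
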