Features (pLannotate 1.2.2; 11 found; start..end, strand, type, name):
     56..2568    +  promoter       Ac5 promoter: Drosophila melanogaster actin 5C promoter
   2588..2653    +  CDS            N (fragment): REGN_LAMBD - Experimental evidence at protein level: Swiss-Prot protein existence level 1. Plays a role as a transcriptional antitermination factor that allows the virus to initiate its lytic phase. Activates expression of the delayed viral early genes by modifying host RNA polymerase (RNAP) into a form that is resistant to termination signals. This antitermination function requires the host NusA protein which serves to stabilize the interaction between antitermination protein N and host RNA polymerase. From Escherichia phage lambda (Bacteriophage lambda).
   2678..2704    +  CDS            3xHA (fragment): three tandem HA epitope tags
   2723..4681    +  CDS            mxt: MXT_DROME - Experimental evidence at protein level: Swiss-Prot protein existence level 1. Plays a role in promoting translation. From Drosophila melanogaster (Fruit fly).
   4701..4742    +  CDS            V5 tag: epitope tag from simian virus 5
   4842..4976    -  polyA_signal   SV40 poly(A) signal: SV40 polyadenylation signal
   4999..5083    -  CDS            large T antigen (fragment): large T antigen from SV40 (simian virus 40)
   5084..5554    +  CDS            TcR (fragment): tetracycline efflux protein; tet; confers resistance to tetracycline
   5598..6186    -  rep_origin     ori: high-copy-number ColE1/pMB1/pBR322/pUC origin of replication
   6357..7217    -  CDS            AmpR: β-lactamase; bla; confers resistance to ampicillin, carbenicillin, and related antibiotics
   7218..7322    -  promoter       AmpR promoter: bla
>Addgene plasmid #148340 | pAc5.1B-lambdaN-HA-DmMextli-F625E_AB | depositor full sequence | sequence record 290788 | Full Sequence
CTTCAAGGAATTAATTCTATATTCTAAAAACACAAATGATACTTCTAAAAAAAATCATGAATGGCATCAA
CTCTGAATCAAATCTTTGCAGATGCACCTACTTCTCATTTCCACTGTCACATCATTTTTCCAGATCTCGC
TGCCTGTTATGTGGCCCACAAACCAAGACACGTTTTATGGCCATTAAAGCTGGCTGATCGTCGCCAAACA
CCAAATACATATCAATATGTACATTCGAGAAAGAAGCGATCAAAGAAGCGTCTTCGGGCGAGTAGGAGAA
TGCGGAGGAGAAGGAGAACGAGCTGATCTAGTATCTCTCCACAATCCAATGCCAACTGACCAACTGGCCA
TATTCGGAGCAATTTGAAGCCAATTTCCATCGCCTGGCGATCGCTCCATTCTTGGCTATATGTTTTTCAC
CGTTCCCGGGGCCATTTTCAAAGACTCGTCGGTAAGATAAGATTGTGTCACTCGCTGTCTCTCTTCATTT
GTCGAAGAATGCTGAGGAATTTCGCGATGACGTCGGCGAGTATTTTGAAGAATGAGAATAATTTGTATTT
ATACGAAAATCAGTTAGTGGAATTTTCTACAAAAACATGTTATCTATAGATAATTTTGTTGCAAAATATG
TTGACTATGACAAAGATTGTATGTATATACCTTTAATGTATTCTCATTTTCTTATGTATTTATAATGGCA
ATGATGATACTGATGATATTTTAAGATGATGCCAGACCACAGGCTGATTTCTGCGTCTTTTGCCGAACGC
AGTGCATGTGCGGTTGTTGTTTTTTGGAATAGTTTCAATTTTCGGACTGTCCGCTTTGATTTCAGTTTCT
TGGCTTATTCAAAAAGCAAAGTAAAGCCAAAAAAGCGAGATGGCAATACCAAATGCGGCAAAACGGTAGT
GGAAGGAAAGGGGTGCGGGGCAGCGGAAGGAAGGGTGGGGCGGGGCGTGGCGGGGTCTGTGGCTGGGCGC
GACGTCACCGACGTTGGAGCCACTCCTTTGACCATGTGTGCGTGTGTGTATTATTCGTGTCTCGCCACTC
GCCGGTTGTTTTTTTCTTTTTATCTCGCTCTCTCTAGCGCCATCTCGTACGCATGCTCAACGCACCGCAT
GTTGCCGTGTCCTTTATGCGTCATTTTGGCTCGAAATAGGCAATTATTTAAACAAAGATTAGTCAACGAA
AACGCTAAAATAAATAAGTCTACAATATGGTTACTTATTGCCATGTGTGTGCAGCCAACGATAGCAACAA
AAGCAACAACACAGTGGCTTTCCCTCTTTCACTTTTTGTTTGCAAGCGCGTGCGAGCAAGACGGCACGAC
CGGCAAACGCAATTACGCTGACAAAGAGCAGACGAAGTTTTGGCCGAAAAACATCAAGGCGCCTGATACG
AATGCATTTGCAATAACAATTGCGATATTTAATATTGTTTATGAAGCTGTTTGACTTCAAAACACACAAA
AAAAAAAATAAAACAAATTATTTGAAAGAGAATTAGGAATCGGACAGCTTATCGTTACGGGCTAACAGCA
CACCGAGACGAAATAGCTTACCTGACGTCACAGCCTCTGGAAGAACTGCCGCCAAGCAGAGAGAGAGAGA
AAAAGAGGGAGAGCAGCTTAGACCGCATGTGCTTGTGTGTGAGGCGTCTCTCTCTTCGTCTCCTGTTTGC
GCAAACGCATAGACTGCACTGAGAAAATCGATTACCTATTTTTTATGAATGAATATTTGCACTATTACTA
TTCAAAACTATTAAGATAGCAATCACATTCAATAGCCAAATACTATACCACCTGAGCGATGCAACGAAAT
GATCAATTTGAGCAAAAATGCTGCATATTTAGGACGGCATCATTATAGAAATGCTTCTTGCTGTGTACTT
TTCTCTCGTCTGGCAGCTGTTTCGCCGTTATTGTTAAAACCGGCTTAAGTTAGGTGTGTTTTCTACGACT
AGTGATGCCCCTACTAGAAGATGTGTGTTGCACAAATGTCCCTGAATAACCAATTTGAAGTGCAGATAGC
AGTAAACGTAAGCTAATATGAATATTATTTAACTGTAATGTTTTAATATCGCTGGACATTACTAATAAAC
CCACTATAAACACATGTACATATGTATGTTTTGGCATACAATGAGTAGTTGGGGAAAAAATGTGTAAAAG
CACCGTGACCATCACAGCATAAAGATAACCAGCTGAAGTATCGAATATGAGTAACCCCCAAATTGAATCA
CATGCCGCAACTGATAGGACCCATGGAAGTACACTCTTCATGGCGATATACAAGACACACACAAGCACGA
ACACCCAGTTGCGGAGGAAATTCTCCGTAAATGAAAACCCAATCGGCGAACAATTCATACCCATATATGG
TAAAAGTTTTGAACGCGACTTGAGAGCGGAGAGCATTGCGGCTGATAAGGTTTTAGCGCTAAGCGGGCTT
TATAAAACGGGCTGCGGGACCAGTTTTCATATCACTACCGTTTGAGTTCTTGTGCTGTGTGGATACTCCT
CCCGACACAAAGCCGCTCCATCAGCCAGCAGTCGTCTAATCCAGAGACCCCGGATCGGGGTACCAACATG
GACGCACAAACACGACGACGTGAGCGTCGCGCTGAGAAACAAGCTCAATGGAAAGCTGCAAACGGTGGAT
CTCCTCCACATATGGCTTACCCATACGATGTTCCAGATTACGCTCCTCCAAGCTTGAATTCTATGGCTCA
CACACACCTGGGACGCGCCGTGAAAAACATTGAGGCGCCACGCCCGTTGAAGACACAATCGCGATCGTCG
TTGAAGAACAGCTACCTGGTGATCGAGGAGCTAATCCAGTTGATAGACAACGTGACCGTCGGTCTTCAGT
CGTGCAACACCACGCCGGAATCGATCACGCTGCTCCTGCACAACCTCCGGGTGCATGGACCGCAACTGGA
GGCGGTGTCCAAGGATACACTGGACCGGGCCTTCGTCGTTTTCCGCAACGCTTCGCAGGACGAACGGCTG
AATATAACGACGCGCCTCAAGCTGCTCGAACTCATCGAGCTGCGCGCCAAGAGCTGGGACAATGACGACA
CAATCGCGTACTACAAGTCCAAGCAGCAGATCTCCAACGTGGAGCTGCCTTCGGAATACCAGTACGATGC
CGGCGTGCAGCCTGGCGCCTTCAGCACCTCCCCCACATTCGGCGTCAGCGGCGGTGTTGGTGGCGTTAAC
GATGGAGCCGCAGCCGCCGCTGCCGCCGTCTTCAATGCAGCATCTGCAGCTGCAGCCGCCCAAGCTGCGG
CCATTGCGGCCGTGGGCACATCCAACCAGCAGCACATGCTGCTGCCGCCCGGTGAGGTCATTCGTAATTC
GGGCAAGTTCCCCAAACCGACCAAGATTCCTGGCAAGACGTACTGCAAGGACGAGGTCGTGATTCGCAAT
GCTGACTCCGGCAAAGTAATGGGCATCAAGGGGCGTCGCGTGCACATGATCGAGGAGCTAAGCGAAACCA
TTATATCGTTTCAAAGAGTCAACCCGGGTGCCAAGGAGCGTTTGGTGCAGATTACTGGTCCAGCTGAGGA
TAAAATTAACTATGCCAAACAACTGATGGAGGACACCATTCGTCGGAACGCCTCGCCGGTGCGCCTGGAA
CCCGCTCCTGCCGTTGGAGGATCCTGCTCCTCGCTTAACTCGTCCAACTCGGACGACGCCATTGTGCAAC
CAAGAACGCCAACCGGAAGCAGTTTGGCCAACCGGCTAAGCTTCAACTCGGCCCAAAACTTCATGACCGC
CACCGCTGCTGCACAGCAGATCTCGCAGCAGATGCACCACCAAACGCATCACCTGCAGCACCAACAGCAG
CAGCAGGTCGCCGCAGTAGCCGCCGCAGCAGCAGCGGCGGCACATGCTCAGGCGACAGCCGCTGCCGGTA
AAGTCTTGCGCCCCAATCAACAGCTGCTAATGCACTCATATTCCACAAACGATGCTTCCGTAGGTGAATA
CAAGTTCACGGTCAACGTGGGCCAGCACCTGATCAAGATCACCGGCGACTGCTGCGAACTAGTGCGCGTG
GCCAAACTCGTGCTCGATGACTATTTTAGCAGCTCGGAGTTTCTGGCATCCATTGAGGCTGGCGCCGCCT
TCGACGGCACTTCGCTGGTGACCACGCCATCGACTCCGCTTCCCGGAGCCGGGCCGCCGCAATTTTGGCT
GCCCGGCACGGACAGTGGCATTGGACTGAATTGCGTTGTTTCCTCGTCAGCGAACAACAATGGTGAAGGC
GACGACGAGGTGTTCGCTGAGCCCAGCAATGGAGGATCATCGACTAGCAATCAGAATGGACTGGCCAGAT
CGCGTCGCAGCCACTTTTCGCGCAAGGAGTCCACGCCGGAGACCAAGGGCGCTCGGGAAAAGGGTGACTT
GGACGATTTGGCAGGCACCAATTCCTTGAAAAGCAATGCATCTCGCGTTTCTTACGATATTGAACACTTG
CTCTACTACTCCATGAGTCCGCACTCGTGGACCCTGCCCACCGACTGGCAAAAGATGCAGGAGACAGCGC
CCTCGATTCTGCGCAACAAGGATCTGCAGGATGAGAGCCAGCGCGAGGATGGTGATAAGTATCTGGCCAG
CATTAAGACGGCCGCCAAGCGAGACATTGTGGCTGCCGATGAGGTCGAGACTCTGGACGAATAAGGGCCC
GCGGTTCGAAGGTAAGCCTATCCCTAACCCTCTCCTCGGTCTCGATTCTACGCGTACCGGTCATCATCAC
CATCACCATTGAGTTTAAACCCGCTGATCAGCCTCGACTGTGCCTTCTAAGGCCTGAGCTCGCTGATCAG
CCTCGATCGAGGATCCAGACATGATAAGATACATTGATGAGTTTGGACAAACCACAACTAGAATGCAGTG
AAAAAAATGCTTTATTTGTGAAATTTGTGATGCTATTGCTTTATTTGTAACCATTATAAGCTGCAATAAA
CAAGTTAACAACAACAATTGCATTCATTTTATGTTTCAGGTTCAGGGGGAGGTGTGGGAGGTTTTTTAAA
GCAAGTAAAACCTCTACAAATGTGGTATGGCTGATTATGATCAGTCGACCGATGCCCTTGAGAGCCTTCA
ACCCAGTCAGCTCCTTCCGGTGGGCGCGGGGCATGACTATCGTCGCCGCACTTATGACTGTCTTCTTTAT
CATGCAACTCGTAGGACAGGTGCCGGCAGCGCTCTGGGTCATTTTCGGCGAGGACCGCTTTCGCTGGAGC
GCGACGATGATCGGCCTGTCGCTTGCGGTATTCGGAATCTTGCACGCCCTCGCTCAAGCCTTCGTCACTG
GTCCCGCCACCAAACGTTTCGGCGAGAAGCAGGCCATTATCGCCGGCATGGCGGCCGACGCGCTGGGCTA
CGTCTTGCTGGCGTTCGCGACGCGAGGCTGGATGGCCTTCCCCATTATGATTCTTCTCGCTTCCGGCGGC
ATCGGGATGCCCGCGTTGCAGGCCATGCTGTCCAGGCAGGTAGATGACGACCATCAGGGACAGCTTCAAG
GATCGCTCGCGGCTCTTACCAGCCAGCAAAAGGCCAGGAACCGTAAAAAGGCCGCGTTGCTGGCGTTTTT
CCATAGGCTCCGCCCCCCTGACGAGCATCACAAAAATCGACGCTCAAGTCAGAGGTGGCGAAACCCGACA
GGACTATAAAGATACCAGGCGTTTCCCCCTGGAAGCTCCCTCGTGCGCTCTCCTGTTCCGACCCTGCCGC
TTACCGGATACCTGTCCGCCTTTCTCCCTTCGGGAAGCGTGGCGCTTTCTCAATGCTCACGCTGTAGGTA
TCTCAGTTCGGTGTAGGTCGTTCGCTCCAAGCTGGGCTGTGTGCACGAACCCCCCGTTCAGCCCGACCGC
TGCGCCTTATCCGGTAACTATCGTCTTGAGTCCAACCCGGTAAGACACGACTTATCGCCACTGGCAGCAG
CCACTGGTAACAGGATTAGCAGAGCGAGGTATGTAGGCGGTGCTACAGAGTTCTTGAAGTGGTGGCCTAA
CTACGGCTACACTAGAAGGACAGTATTTGGTATCTGCGCTCTGCTGAAGCCAGTTACCTTCGGAAAAAGA
GTTGGTAGCTCTTGATCCGGCAAACAAACCACCGCTGGTAGCGGTGGTTTTTTTGTTTGCAAGCAGCAGA
TTACGCGCAGAAAAAAAGGATCTCAAGAAGATCCTTTGATCTTTTCTACGGGGTCTGACGCTCAGTGGAA
CGAAAACTCACGTTAAGGGATTTTGGTCATGAGATTATCAAAAAGGATCTTCACCTAGATCCTTTTAAAT
TAAAAATGAAGTTTTAAATCAATCTAAAGTATATATGAGTAAACTTGGTCTGACAGTTACCAATGCTTAA
TCAGTGAGGCACCTATCTCAGCGATCTGTCTATTTCGTTCATCCATAGTTGCCTGACTCCCCGTCGTGTA
GATAACTACGATACGGGAGGGCTTACCATCTGGCCCCAGTGCTGCAATGATACCGCGAGACCCACGCTCA
CCGGCTCCAGATTTATCAGCAATAAACCAGCCAGCCGGAAGGGCCGAGCGCAGAAGTGGTCCTGCAACTT
TATCCGCCTCCATCCAGTCTATTAATTGTTGCCGGGAAGCTAGAGTAAGTAGTTCGCCAGTTAATAGTTT
GCGCAACGTTGTTGCCATTGCTGCAGGCATCGTGGTGTCACGCTCGTCGTTTGGTATGGCTTCATTCAGC
TCCGGTTCCCAACGATCAAGGCGAGTTACATGATCCCCCATGTTGTGCAAAAAAGCGGTTAGCTCCTTCG
GTCCTCCGATCGTTGTCAGAAGTAAGTTGGCCGCAGTGTTATCACTCATGGTTATGGCAGCACTGCATAA
TTCTCTTACTGTCATGCCATCCGTAAGATGCTTTTCTGTGACTGGTGAGTACTCAACCAAGTCATTCTGA
GAATAGTGTATGCGGCGACCGAGTTGCTCTTGCCCGGCGTCAACACGGGATAATACCGCGCCACATAGCA
GAACTTTAAAAGTGCTCATCATTGGAAAACGTTCTTCGGGGCGAAAACTCTCAAGGATCTTACCGCTGTT
GAGATCCAGTTCGATGTAACCCACTCGTGCACCCAACTGATCTTCAGCATCTTTTACTTTCACCAGCGTT
TCTGGGTGAGCAAAAACAGGAAGGCAAAATGCCGCAAAAAAGGGAATAAGGGCGACACGGAAATGTTGAA
TACTCATACTCTTCCTTTTTCAATATTATTGAAGCATTTATCAGGGTTATTGTCTCATGAGCGGATACAT
ATTTGAATGTATTTAGAAAAATAAACAAATAGGGGTTCCGCGCACATTTCCCCGAAAAGTGCCACCTGAC
GTCTAAGAAACCATTATTATCATGACATTAACCTATAAAAATAGGCGTATCACGAGGCCCTTTCGT
